Addgene plasmid #171261: Flag-M4-AR-R386K
Purpose: Mammalian expression of 3xFlag-tagged human androgen receptor Arginine mutant: AR-Arg386Lys (AR-R386K)
Depositing lab: Steven Balk. Depositing organization: Beth Israel Deaconess Medical Center.
Backbone
  Vector backbone: p3XFLAG-CMV-10
  Backbone manufacturer: Sigma-Aldrich
  Backbone size w/o insert (bp): 6400
  Vector type: Mammalian Expression
  Selectable markers: Neomycin (select with G418)
Growth in bacteria
  Bacterial resistance: Ampicillin, 100 μg/mL
  Growth temperature: 37°C
  Growth strain: DH5alpha
  Copy number: High Copy
Gene/Insert
  Gene/Insert name: 3xFlag-tagged human androgen receptor Arg386Lys mutant (alt name: Flag-AR-R386K)
  Species: H. sapiens (human)
  Insert size (bp): 3000
  Mutation: AR-Arg386Lys (AR-R386K)
  Entrez Gene: AR (a.k.a. AIS, AR8, DHTR, HUMARA, HYSP1, KD, NR3C4, SBMA, SMAX1, TFM)
  Promoter: CMV
  Tag / fusion protein: Flag (N terminal on backbone)
  Cloning method: Restriction Enzyme; 5′ cloning site BamHI (unknown if destroyed); 3′ cloning site NotI (unknown if destroyed)
  Sequencing primers: 5′ CMV_fwd_primer
Terms and licenses: Academic/Nonprofit Terms; Industry Terms: Not Available to Industry
Depositor comments: Flag-tagged human AR Arginine mutant, and the exact amino position and composition may slightly vary based on human AR versions. Two XmaI sites on the vector backbone and one EcoRI site at the 3'UTR of AR cDNA were deleted by DNA mutagenesis.
How to cite: Flag-M4-AR-R386K was a gift from Steven Balk (Addgene plasmid # 171261 ; http://n2t.net/addgene:171261 ; RRID:Addgene_171261)
