[The description below was written by a language model from this plasmid's Addgene catalogue record and pLannotate feature annotations shown in this document.]
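Description:
Flag-M4-AR-R386K is a mammalian expression plasmid built on the commercial p3XFLAG-CMV-10 backbone and carrying a human androgen receptor (AR) cDNA with an arginine-to-lysine substitution at position 386. The sequenced record is about 9.3 kb, consistent with a roughly 6.4 kb backbone plus a roughly 3 kb insert. Transcription is driven by the human cytomegalovirus immediate-early enhancer and promoter. The backbone supplies an N-terminal 3xFLAG epitope with an enterokinase cleavage site, which sits just upstream of the AR coding region, and a human growth hormone polyadenylation signal terminates the transcript. The insert was cloned between BamHI and NotI sites. The depositor notes that the exact residue numbering may differ slightly between human AR reference versions. Two XmaI sites in the backbone and an EcoRI site in the AR 3′UTR were also removed by mutagenesis, presumably to simplify later subcloning.

In E. coli the plasmid is maintained at high copy through a ColE1/pUC-type origin and selected with ampicillin via β-lactamase; an f1 origin is also present. For mammalian cells, an SV40 early promoter drives the neomycin phosphotransferase gene, followed by an SV40 polyadenylation signal, allowing G418 selection of stable lines. The annotation also picks up adjacent ble and str sequences, which co-occur with neo on Tn5, as well as lac-derived fragments and a T7 promoter; these appear to be backbone remnants rather than functional parts of the design. The construct is intended for transient or stable expression of FLAG-tagged AR-R386K, so the mutant receptor can be detected or immunoprecipitated with anti-FLAG reagents. The record does not state the specific functional question addressed by the mutation.
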