Features (pLannotate 1.2.2; 22 found; start..end, strand, type, name):
      4..158     -  CDS            lacZα (fragment): LacZα fragment of β-galactosidase; lacZ fragment
    318..697     +  enhancer       CMV enhancer: human cytomegalovirus immediate early enhancer
    699..898     +  promoter       CMV promoter: human cytomegalovirus (CMV) immediate early promoter
    931..996     +  CDS            3xFLAG: three tandem FLAG® epitope tags, followed by an enterokinase cleavage site
   1012..3768    +  CDS            AR: ANDR_HUMAN - Also known as DHTR, NR3C4. Experimental evidence at protein level: Swiss-Prot protein existence level 1. [Isoform 4]: Lacks the C-terminal ligand-binding domain and may therefore constitutively activate the transcription of a specific set of genes independently of steroid hormones. From Homo sapiens (Human).
   4082..4704    +  polyA_signal   hGH poly(A) signal: human growth hormone polyadenylation signal
   4746..5043    +  promoter       SV40 promoter: SV40 enhancer and early promoter
   5097..5888    +  CDS            neo: KKA2_KLEPN - Also known as kan, nptII. Experimental evidence at protein level: Swiss-Prot protein existence level 1. Resistance to kanamycin, neomycin, paromomycin, ribostamycin, butirosin and gentamicin B. From Klebsiella pneumoniae.
   5912..6289    +  CDS            ble: BLE_KLEPN - Experimental evidence at protein level: Swiss-Prot protein existence level 1. Binding protein with a strong affinity to the bleomycin family of antibiotics. Binds to CL990; an antimitotic-antibiotic compound. From Klebsiella pneumoniae.
   6331..6390    +  CDS            str (fragment): STR_KLEPN - Protein inferred from homology: Swiss-Prot protein existence level 3. The aminoglycoside phosphotransferases achieve inactivation of their antibiotic substrates by phosphorylation. From Klebsiella pneumoniae.
   6413..6436    -  rep_origin     CloDF13 ori (fragment): Plasmids containing the CloDF13 (CDF) origin of replication can be propagated in E. coli cells that contain additional plasmids with compatible origins.
   6437..6520    +  CDS            large T antigen (fragment): large T antigen from SV40 (simian virus 40)
   6543..6677    +  polyA_signal   SV40 poly(A) signal: SV40 polyadenylation signal
   6683..6701    -  promoter       T7 promoter: promoter for bacteriophage T7 RNA polymerase
   6739..6755    -  protein_bind   lac operator: The lac repressor binds to the lac operator to inhibit transcription in E. coli. This inhibition can be relieved by adding lactose or isopropyl-β-D-thiogalactopyranoside (IPTG). lac repressor encoded by lacI
   6763..6793    -  promoter       lac promoter: promoter for the E. coli lac operon
   6808..6829    -  protein_bind   CAP binding site: CAP binding activates transcription in the presence of cAMP. E. coli catabolite activator protein
   6842..6934    -  CDS            lacI (fragment): lac repressor; lacI; The lac repressor binds to the lac operator to inhibit transcription in E. coli. This inhibition can be relieved by adding lactose or isopropyl-β-D-thiogalactopyranoside (IPTG).
   7117..7705    -  rep_origin     ori: high-copy-number ColE1/pMB1/pBR322/pUC origin of replication
   7876..8736    -  CDS            AmpR: β-lactamase; bla; confers resistance to ampicillin, carbenicillin, and related antibiotics
   8737..8841    -  promoter       AmpR promoter: bla
   8868..9296    +  rep_origin     f1 ori (sequence partly withheld): f1 bacteriophage origin of replication; arrow indicates direction of (+) strand synthesis
>Addgene plasmid #171261 | Flag-M4-AR-R386K | addgene full sequence | sequence record 336031 | Addgene NGS Result
CCATTCGCCATTCAGGCTGCGCAACTGTTGGGAAGGGCGATCGGTGCGGGCCTCTTCGCTATTACGCCAG
CTGGCGAAAGGGGGATGTGCTGCAAGGCGATTAAGTTGGGTAACGCCAGGGTTTTCCCAGTCACGACGTT
GTAAAACGACGGCCAGTGCCAAGCTGATCTATACATTGAATCAATATTGGCAATTAGCCATATTAGTCAT
TGGTTATATAGCATAAATCAATATTGGCTATTGGCCATTGCATACGTTGTATCTATATCATAATATGTAC
ATTTATATTGGCTCATGTCCAATATGACCGCCATGTTGACATTGATTATTGACTAGTTATTAATAGTAAT
CAATTACGGGGTCATTAGTTCATAGCCCATATATGGAGTTCCGCGTTACATAACTTACGGTAAATGGCCC
GCCTGGCTGACCGCCCAACGACCCCCGCCCATTGACGTCAATAATGACGTATGTTCCCATAGTAACGCCA
ATAGGGACTTTCCATTGACGTCAATGGGTGGAGTATTTACGGTAAACTGCCCACTTGGCAGTACATCAAG
TGTATCATATGCCAAGTCCGCCCCCTATTGACGTCAATGACGGTAAATGGCCCGCCTGGCATTATGCCCA
GTACATGACCTTACGGGACTTTCCTACTTGGCAGTACATCTACGTATTAGTCATCGCTATTACCATGGTG
ATGCGGTTTTGGCAGTACACCAATGGGCGTGGATAGCGGTTTGACTCACGGGGATTTCCAAGTCTCCACC
CCATTGACGTCAATGGGAGTTTGTTTTGGCACCAAAATCAACGGGACTTTCCAAAATGTCGTAATAACCC
CGCCCCGTTGACGCAAATGGGCGGTAGGCGTGTACGGTGGGAGGTCTATATAAGCAGAGCTCGTTTAGTG
AACCGTCAGAATTAACCATGGACTACAAAGACCATGACGGTGATTATAAAGATCATGACATCGATTACAA
GGATGACGATGACAAGCTTCCGCGGGGATCCATGGAAGTGCAGTTAGGGCTGGGAAGGGTCTACCCTCGG
CCGCCGTCCAAGACCTACCGAGGAGCTTTCCAGAATCTGTTCCAGAGCGTGCGCGAAGTGATCCAGAACC
CGGGCCCCAGGCACCCAGAGGCCGCGAGCGCAGCACCTCCCGGCGCCAGTTTGCTGCTGCTGCAGCAGCA
GCAGCAGCAGCAGCAGCAGCAGCAGCAGCAGCAGCAGCAGCAGCAGCAGCAGCAGCAAGAGACTAGCCCC
AGGCAGCAGCAGCAGCAGCAGGGTGAGGATGGTTCTCCCCAAGCCCATCGTAGAGGCCCCACAGGCTACC
TGGTCCTGGATGAGGAACAGCAACCTTCACAGCCGCAGTCGGCCCTGGAGTGCCACCCCGAGAGAGGTTG
CGTCCCAGAGCCTGGAGCCGCCGTGGCCGCCAGCAAGGGGCTGCCGCAGCAGCTGCCAGCACCTCCGGAC
GAGGATGACTCAGCTGCCCCATCCACGTTGTCCCTGCTGGGCCCCACTTTCCCCGGCTTAAGCAGCTGCT
CCGCTGACCTTAAAGACATCCTGAGCGAGGCCAGCACCATGCAACTCCTTCAGCAACAGCAGCAGGAAGC
AGTATCCGAAGGCAGCAGCAGCGGGAGAGCGAGGGAGGCCTCGGGGGCTCCCACTTCCTCCAAGGACAAT
TACTTAGGGGGCACTTCGACCATTTCTGACAACGCCAAGGAGTTGTGTAAGGCAGTGTCGGTGTCCATGG
GCCTGGGTGTGGAGGCGTTGGAGCATCTGAGTCCAGGGGAACAGCTTCGGGGGGATTGCATGTACGCCCC
ACTTTTGGGAGTTCCACCCGCTGTGCGTCCCACTCCTTGTGCCCCATTGGCCGAATGCAAAGGTTCTCTG
CTAGACGACAGCGCAGGCAAGAGCACTGAAGATACTGCTGAGTATTCCCCTTTCAAGGGAGGTTACACCA
AAGGGCTAGAAGGCGAGAGCCTAGGCTGCTCTGGCAGCGCTGCAGCAGGGAGCTCCGGGACACTTGAACT
GCCGTCTACCCTGTCTCTCTACAAGTCCGGAGCACTGGACGAGGCAGCTGCGTACCAGAGTCGCGACTAC
TACAACTTTCCACTGGCTCTGGCCGGACCGCCGCCCCCTCCGCCGCCTCCCCATCCCCACGCTAAGATCA
AGCTGGAGAACCCGCTGGACTACGGCAGCGCCTGGGCGGCTGCGGCGGCGCAGTGCCGCTATGGGGACCT
GGCGAGCCTGCATGGCGCGGGTGCAGCGGGACCCGGTTCTGGGTCACCCTCAGCCGCCGCTTCCTCATCC
TGGCACACTCTCTTCACAGCCGAAGAAGGCCAGTTGTATGGACCGTGTGGTGGTGGTGGGGGTGGTGGCG
GCGGCGGCGGCGGCGGCGGCGGCGGCGGCGGCGGCGGCGGCGGCGGCGAGGCGGGAGCTGTAGCCCCCTA
CGGCTACACTCGGCCCCCTCAGGGGCTGGCGGGCCAGGAAAGCGACTTCACCGCACCTGATGTGTGGTAC
CCTGGCGGCATGGTGAGCAGAGTGCCCTATCCCAGTCCCACTTGTGTCAAAAGCGAAATGGGCCCCTGGA
TGGATAGCTACTCCGGACCTTACGGGGACATGCGTTTGGAGACTGCCAGGGACCATGTTTTGCCCATTGA
CTATTACTTTCCACCCCAGAAGACCTGCCTGATCTGTGGAGATGAAGCTTCTGGGTGTCACTATGGAGCT
CTCACATGTGGAAGCTGCAAGGTCTTCTTCAAAAGAGCCGCTGAAGGGAAACAGAAGTACCTGTGCGCCA
GCAGAAATGATTGCACTATTGATAAATTCCGAAGGAAAAATTGTCCATCTTGTCGTCTTCGGAAATGTTA
TGAAGCAGGGATGACTCTGGGAGCCCGGAAGCTGAAGAAACTTGGTAATCTGAAACTACAGGAGGAAGGA
GAGGCTTCCAGCACCACCAGCCCCACTGAGGAGACAACCCAGAAGCTGACAGTGTCACACATTGAAGGCT
ATGAATGTCAGCCCATCTTTCTGAATGTCCTGGAAGCCATTGAGCCAGGTGTAGTGTGTGCTGGACACGA
CAACAACCAGCCCGACTCCTTTGCAGCCTTGCTCTCTAGCCTCAATGAACTGGGAGAGAGACAGCTTGTA
CACGTGGTCAAGTGGGCCAAGGCCTTGCCTGGCTTCCGCAACTTACACGTGGACGACCAGATGGCTGTCA
TTCAGTACTCCTGGATGGGGCTCATGGTGTTTGCCATGGGCTGGCGATCCTTCACCAATGTCAACTCCAG
GATGCTCTACTTCGCCCCTGATCTGGTTTTCAATGAGTACCGCATGCACAAGTCCCGGATGTACAGCCAG
TGTGTCCGAATGAGGCACCTCTCTCAAGAGTTTGGATGGCTCCAAATCACCCCCCAGGAATTCCTGTGCA
TGAAAGCACTGCTACTCTTCAGCATTATTCCAGTGGATGGGCTGAAAAATCAAAAATTCTTTGATGAACT
TCGAATGAACTACATCAAGGAACTCGATCGTATCATTGCATGCAAAAGAAAAAATCCCACATCCTGCTCA
AGACGCTTCTACCAGCTCACCAAGCTCCTGGACTCCGTGCAGCCTATTGCGAGAGAGCTGCATCAGTTCA
CTTTTGACCTGCTAATCAAGTCACACATGGTGAGCGTGGACTTTCCGGAAATGATGGCAGAGATCATCTC
TGTGCAAGTGCCCAAGATCCTTTCTGGGAAAGTCAAGCCCATCTATTTCCACACCCAGTGAAGCATTGGA
AACCCTATTTCCCCACCCCAGCTCATGCCCCCTTTCAGATGTCTTCTGCCTGTTATAACTCTGCACTACT
CCTCTGCAGTGCCTTGGGGAATTTCCTCTATTGATGTACAGTCTGTCATGAACATGTTCCTCAATTCTAT
TTGCTGGGCTTTTTTTTTCTCTTTCTCTCCTTTCTTTTTCTTCTTCCCTCCCTATCTAACCCTCCCATGG
CACCTTCAGACTTTGCTTCCCATTGTGGCTCCTATCTGTGTTTTGAATGGTGTTGTATGCCTTTATCCAG
CACAGTGGCGGCCGCGATTCCGGGTGGCATCCCTGTGACCCCTCCCCAGTGCCTCTCCTGGCCCTGGAAG
TTGCCACTCCAGTGCCCACCAGCCTTGTCCTAATAAAATTAAGTTGCATCATTTTGTCTGACTAGGTGTC
CTTCTATAATATTATGGGGTGGAGGGGGGTGGTATGGAGCAAGGGGCAAGTTGGGAAGACAACCTGTAGG
GCCTGCGGGGTCTATTGGGAACCAAGCTGGAGTGCAGTGGCACAATCTTGGCTCACTGCAATCTCCGCCT
CCTGGGTTCAAGCGATTCTCCTGCCTCAGCCTCCCGAGTTGTTGGGATTCCAGGCATGCATGACCAGGCT
CAGCTAATTTTTGTTTTTTTGGTAGAGACGGGGTTTCACCATATTGGCCAGGCTGGTCTCCAACTCCTAA
TCTCAGGTGATCTACCCACCTTGGCCTCCCAAATTGCTGGGATTACAGGCGTGAACCACTGCTCCCTTCC
CTGTCCTTCTGATTTTAAAATAACTATACCAGCAGGAGGACGTCCAGACACAGCATAGGCTACCTGGCCA
TGCCCAACCGGTGGGACATTTGAGTTGCTTGCTTGGCACTGTCCTCTCATGCGTTGGGTCCACTCAGTAG
ATGCCTGTTGAATTGGGTACGCGGCCAGCTTGGCTGTGGAATGTGTGTCAGTTAGGGTGTGGAAAGTCCC
CAGGCTCCCCAGCAGGCAGAAGTATGCAAAGCATGCATCTCAATTAGTCAGCAACCAGGTGTGGAAAGTC
CCCAGGCTCCCCAGCAGGCAGAAGTATGCAAAGCATGCATCTCAATTAGTCAGCAACCATAGTCCCGCCC
CTAACTCCGCCCATCCCGCCCCTAACTCCGCCCAGTTCCGCCCATTCTCCGCCCCATGGCTGACTAATTT
TTTTTATTTATGCAGAGGCCGAGGCCGCCTCGGCCTCTGAGCTATTCCAGAAGTAGTGAGGAGGCTTTTT
TGGAGGAATTGATCAGCTTGGGATCTGATCAAGAGACAGGATGAGGATCGTTTCGCATGATTGAACAAGA
TGGATTGCACGCAGGTTCTCCGGCCGCTTGGGTGGAGAGGCTATTCGGCTATGACTGGGCACAACAGACA
ATCGGCTGCTCTGATGCCGCCGTGTTCCGGCTGTCAGCGCAGGGGCGCCCGGTTCTTTTTGTCAAGACCG
ACCTGTCCGGTGCCCTGAATGAACTGCAGGACGAGGCAGCGCGGCTATCGTGGCTGGCCACGACGGGCGT
TCCTTGCGCAGCTGTGCTCGACGTTGTCACTGAAGCGGGAAGGGACTGGCTGCTATTGGGCGAAGTGCCG
GGGCAGGATCTCCTGTCATCTCACCTTGCTCCTGCCGAGAAAGTATCCATCATGGCTGATGCAATGCGGC
GGCTGCATACGCTTGATCCGGCTACCTGCCCATTCGACCACCAAGCGAAACATCGCATCGAGCGAGCACG
TACTCGGATGGAAGCCGGTCTTGTCGATCAGGATGATCTGGACGAAGAGCATCAGGGGCTCGCGCCAGCC
GAACTGTTCGCCAGGCTCAAGGCGCGCATGCCCGACGGCGAGGATCTCGTCGTGACCCATGGCGATGCCT
GCTTGCCGAATATCATGGTGGAAAATGGCCGCTTTTCTGGATTCATCGACTGTGGCCGGCTGGGTGTGGC
GGACCGCTATCAGGACATAGCGTTGGCTACCCGTGATATTGCTGAAGAGCTTGGCGGCGAATGGGCTGAC
CGCTTCCTCGTGCTTTACGGTATCGCCGCTCCCGATTCGCAGCGCATCGCCTTCTATCGCCTTCTTGACG
AGTTCTTCTGAGCGGGACTCTGGGGTTCGAAATGACCGACCAAGCGACGCCCAACCTGCCATCACGAGAT
TTCGATTCCACCGCCGCCTTCTATGAAAGGTTGGGCTTCGGAATCGTTTTCCGGGACGCCGGCTGGATGA
TCCTCCAGCGCGGGGATCTCATGCTGGAGTTCTTCGCCCACCTCGGGCTCGATCCCCTCGCGAGTTGGTT
CAGCTGCTGCCTGAGGCTGGACGACCTCGCGGAGTTCTACCGGCAGTGCAAATCCGTCGGCATCCAGGAA
ACCAGCAGCGGCTATCCGCGCATCCATGCCCCCGAACTGCAGGAGTGGGGAGGCACGATGGCCGCTTTGG
TCGACCCGGACGGGACGCTCCTGCGCCTGATACAGAACGAATTGCTTGCAGGCATCTCATGAGTGTGTCT
TCCCGTTTTCCGCCTGAGGTCACTGCGTGGATGGAGCGCTGGCGCCTGCTGCGCGACGGCGAGCTGCTCA
CCACCCACTCGCCAAGCTGGAACCGTAAAAAGGCCGCGTTGCTGGCGTTTTTCCATAGGCTCCGCCGATC
ATAATCAGCCATACCACATTTGTAGAGGTTTTACTTGCTTTAAAAAACCTCCCACACCTCCCCCTGAACC
TGAAACATAAAATGAATGCAATTGTTGTTGTTAACTTGTTTATTGCAGCTTATAATGGTTACAAATAAAG
CAATAGCATCACAAATTTCACAAATAAAGCATTTTTTTCACTGCATTCTAGTTGTGGTTTGTCCAAACTC
ATCAATGTATCTTATCATGTCTGGATCAATTCCCTATAGTGAGTCGTATTAAATTCGTAATCATGTCATA
GCTGTTTCCTGTGTGAAATTGTTATCCGCTCACAATTCCACACAACATACGAGCCGGAAGCATAAAGTGT
AAAGCCTGGGGTGCCTAATGAGTGAGCTAACTCACATTAATTGCGTTGCGCTCACTGCCCGCTTTCCAGT
CGGGAAACCTGTCGTGCCAGCTGCATTAATGAATCGGCCAACGCGCGGGGAGAGGCGGTTTGCGTATTGG
GCGCTCTTCCGCTTCCTCGCTCACTGACTCGCTGCGCTCGGTCGTTCGGCTGCGGCGAGCGGTATCAGCT
CACTCAAAGGCGGTAATACGGTTATCCACAGAATCAGGGGATAACGCAGGAAAGAACATGTGAGCAAAAG
GCCAGCAAAAGGCCAGGAACCGTAAAAAGGCCGCGTTGCTGGCGTTTTTCCATAGGCTCCGCCCCCCTGA
CGAGCATCACAAAAATCGACGCTCAAGTCAGAGGTGGCGAAACCCGACAGGACTATAAAGATACCAGGCG
TTTCCCCCTGGAAGCTCCCTCGTGCGCTCTCCTGTTCCGACCCTGCCGCTTACCGGATACCTGTCCGCCT
TTCTCCCTTCGGGAAGCGTGGCGCTTTCTCATAGCTCACGCTGTAGGTATCTCAGTTCGGTGTAGGTCGT
TCGCTCCAAGCTGGGCTGTGTGCACGAACCCCCCGTTCAGCCCGACCGCTGCGCCTTATCCGGTAACTAT
CGTCTTGAGTCCAACCCGGTAAGACACGACTTATCGCCACTGGCAGCAGCCACTGGTAACAGGATTAGCA
GAGCGAGGTATGTAGGCGGTGCTACAGAGTTCTTGAAGTGGTGGCCTAACTACGGCTACACTAGAAGAAC
AGTATTTGGTATCTGCGCTCTGCTGAAGCCAGTTACCTTCGGAAAAAGAGTTGGTAGCTCTTGATCCGGC
AAACAAACCACCGCTGGTAGCGGTGGTTTTTTTGTTTGCAAGCAGCAGATTACGCGCAGAAAAAAAGGAT
CTCAAGAAGATCCTTTGATCTTTTCTACGGGGTCTGACGCTCAGTGGAACGAAAACTCACGTTAAGGGAT
TTTGGTCATGAGATTATCAAAAAGGATCTTCACCTAGATCCTTTTAAATTAAAAATGAAGTTTTAAATCA
ATCTAAAGTATATATGAGTAAACTTGGTCTGACAGTTACCAATGCTTAATCAGTGAGGCACCTATCTCAG
CGATCTGTCTATTTCGTTCATCCATAGTTGCCTGACTCCCCGTCGTGTAGATAACTACGATACGGGAGGG
CTTACCATCTGGCCCCAGTGCTGCAATGATACCGCGAGACCCACGCTCACCGGCTCCAGATTTATCAGCA
ATAAACCAGCCAGCCGGAAGGGCCGAGCGCAGAAGTGGTCCTGCAACTTTATCCGCCTCCATCCAGTCTA
TTAATTGTTGCCGGGAAGCTAGAGTAAGTAGTTCGCCAGTTAATAGTTTGCGCAACGTTGTTGCCATTGC
TACAGGCATCGTGGTGTCACGCTCGTCGTTTGGTATGGCTTCATTCAGCTCCGGTTCCCAACGATCAAGG
CGAGTTACATGATCCCCCATGTTGTGCAAAAAAGCGGTTAGCTCCTTCGGTCCTCCGATCGTTGTCAGAA
GTAAGTTGGCCGCAGTGTTATCACTCATGGTTATGGCAGCACTGCATAATTCTCTTACTGTCATGCCATC
CGTAAGATGCTTTTCTGTGACTGGTGAGTACTCAACCAAGTCATTCTGAGAATAGTGTATGCGGCGACCG
AGTTGCTCTTGCCCGGCGTCAATACGGGATAATACCGCGCCACATAGCAGAACTTTAAAAGTGCTCATCA
TTGGAAAACGTTCTTCGGGGCGAAAACTCTCAAGGATCTTACCGCTGTTGAGATCCAGTTCGATGTAACC
CACTCGTGCACCCAACTGATCTTCAGCATCTTTTACTTTCACCAGCGTTTCTGGGTGAGCAAAAACAGGA
AGGCAAAATGCCGCAAAAAAGGGAATAAGGGCGACACGGAAATGTTGAATACTCATACTCTTCCTTTTTC
AATATTATTGAAGCATTTATCAGGGTTATTGTCTCATGAGCGGATACATATTTGAATGTATTTAGAAAAA
TAAACAAATAGGGGTTCCGCGCACATTTCCCCGAAAAGTGCCACCTG
[124 nt withheld, positions 8868-8991]
C
[91 nt withheld, positions 8993-9083]
A
[49 nt withheld, positions 9085-9133]
CCTTTGACGTTGGAGTCCACGTTCTTT
[37 nt withheld, positions 9161-9197]
ACCCTATCTCGGTCTATTCTTTTGATTTATAAGGGATTTTGCCGATTTCGGCCTATTGGTTAAAAAATGA
GCTGATTTAACAAAAATTTAACGCGAATTTTAACAAAATATTAACGCTTACAATTT
